Addgene plasmid #149284: pEE386
Purpose: T-DNA encoding TRV2 with gRNA targeting NbAG
Depositing lab: Daniel Voytas. Depositing organization: University of Minnesota. Publication: Multiplexed heritable gene editing using RNA viruses and mobile single guide RNAs. Ellison EE, Nagalakshmi U, Gamo ME, Huang PJ, Dinesh-Kumar S, Voytas DF. Nat Plants. 2020 Jun 1. pii: 10.1038/s41477-020-0670-y. doi: 10.1038/s41477-020-0670-y. PubMed 32483329.
Backbone
  Vector backbone: pEE083
  Vector type: Plant Expression
Growth in bacteria
  Bacterial resistance: Kanamycin, 50 μg/mL
  Growth temperature: 37°C
  Growth strain: DH5alpha
  Copy number: High Copy
Gene/Insert
  Gene/Insert name: p35S:TRV2_NbAGsgRNA1:tNos
  gRNA/shRNA sequence: Unknown
  Species: Tobacco Rattle Virus
  Promoter: 35S
  Cloning method: Restriction Enzyme; 5′ cloning site AarI (destroyed during cloning); 3′ cloning site AarI (destroyed during cloning)
Resource information
  A portion of this plasmid was derived from a plasmid made by: synthesized
Terms and licenses: Academic/Nonprofit Terms; Industry Terms: Not Available to Industry
How to cite: pEE386 was a gift from Daniel Voytas (Addgene plasmid # 149284 ; http://n2t.net/addgene:149284 ; RRID:Addgene_149284)
