[The description below was written by a language model from this plasmid's Addgene catalogue record and pLannotate feature annotations shown in this document.]
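Description:
pEE386 is a binary T-DNA plasmid for plant expression, built on the pEE083 backbone, that delivers an engineered RNA2 genome of Tobacco rattle virus (TRV2) carrying a CRISPR guide RNA aimed at the NbAG gene. The backbone has the layout typical of Agrobacterium binary vectors. A ColE1/pMB1-type high-copy origin with the pBR322 bom region supports propagation in E. coli. The pVS1 oriV, RepA and StaA functions provide replication and stable maintenance in Agrobacterium. Selection in bacteria is by a kanamycin resistance gene (aminoglycoside phosphotransferase), which lies outside the T-DNA. No plant selectable marker is annotated between the borders.

Between the nopaline-type left and right border repeats, an enhanced CaMV 35S promoter with a duplicated enhancer drives transcription of the TRV2 cDNA. This cDNA includes the viral capsid protein coding sequence, followed by the sgRNA cassette, which is marked by the Streptococcus pyogenes Cas9 guide scaffold. The spacer was inserted through AarI sites that were destroyed during cloning, and the record lists its sequence as unknown. Downstream lie the viral 3′ tRNA-like structure pseudoknot and a hammerhead ribozyme, which would be expected to trim the transcript to a near-authentic viral 3′ end, and then the NOS terminator. The short 9xHis, rop and MCS annotations are fragments and are probably incidental matches.

After agroinfiltration, the 35S transcript can launch TRV2, which replicates and spreads systemically when the TRV RNA1 component is supplied separately. The virus thereby expresses the guide throughout the plant. Cas9 is not encoded on this plasmid and must come from elsewhere. The associated publication concerns heritable plant gene editing with RNA viruses and mobile guide RNAs, but no mobility element is annotated in this construct.
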