Features (pLannotate 1.2.2; 19 found; start..end, strand, type, name):
    904..1515    +  CDS            CP: CAPSD_TRVPP - Experimental evidence at protein level: Swiss-Prot protein existence level 1. Capsid protein self-assembles to form rod-shaped virions about 22 nm in diameter with a central canal enclosing the viral genomic RNA. From Tobacco rattle virus (isolate PpK20) (TRV).
   1901..1976    +  misc_RNA       gRNA scaffold: guide RNA scaffold for the Streptococcus pyogenes CRISPR/Cas9 system
   2341..2380    +  ncRNA          TLS-PK6: Accession: RF01101 - Pseudoknot of tRNA-like structure
   2376..2431    +  ncRNA          Hammerhead 3: Accession: RF00008 - Hammerhead ribozyme (type III)
   2441..2459    +  CDS            9xHis (fragment): 9xHis affinity tag
   2494..2746    +  terminator     NOS terminator: nopaline synthase terminator and poly(A) signal
   2768..2792    +  misc_feature   RB T-DNA repeat: right border repeat from nopaline C58 T-DNA
   3132..3533    +  CDS            Y4CG_SINFN (fragment): Protein inferred from homology: Swiss-Prot protein existence level 3. From Sinorhizobium fredii (strain NBRC 101917 / NGR234).
   4093..4722    +  CDS            pVS1 StaA: stability protein from the Pseudomonas plasmid pVS1 (Heeb et al., 2000)
   5151..6224    +  CDS            pVS1 RepA: replication protein from the Pseudomonas plasmid pVS1 (Heeb et al., 2000)
   6290..6484    +  rep_origin     pVS1 oriV: origin of replication for the Pseudomonas plasmid pVS1 (Heeb et al., 2000)
   6687..6726    +  CDS            rop (fragment): Rop protein, which maintains plasmids at low copy number; rop
   6828..6968    +  misc_feature   bom: basis of mobility region from pBR322
   7154..7742    -  rep_origin     ori: high-copy-number ColE1/pMB1/pBR322/pUC origin of replication
   7850..7919    -  ncRNA          RNA-OUT: Accession: RF00240 - RNA-OUT
   9167..9961    -  CDS            KanR: aminoglycoside phosphotransferase; aphA-3; confers resistance to kanamycin
  10386..10410   +  misc_feature   LB T-DNA repeat: left border repeat from nopaline C58 T-DNA
  10513..10533   -  misc_feature   MCS (fragment): pUC18/19 multiple cloning site
  10608..344     +  promoter       CaMV 35S promoter (enhanced) (across the origin): cauliflower mosaic virus 35S promoter with a duplicated enhancer region
>Addgene plasmid #149284 | pEE386 | addgene full sequence | sequence record 305817 | Addgene NGS Result
TGAGACTTTTCAACAAAGGGTAATATCGGGAAACCTCCTCGGATTCCATTGCCCAGCTATCTGTCACTTC
ATCGAAAGGACAGTAGAAAAGGAAGATGGCTTCTACAAATGCCATCATTGCGATAAAGGAAAGGCTATCG
TTCAAGATGCCTCTACCGACAGTGGTCCCAAAGATGGACCCCCACCCACGAGGAACATCGTGGAAAAAGA
AGACGTTCCAACCACGTCTTCAAAGCAAGTGGATTGATGTGATATCTCCACTGACGTAAGGGATGACGCA
CAATCCCACTATCCTTCGCAAGACCCTTCCTCTATATAAGGAAGTTCATTTCATTTGGAGAGGATAAAAC
ATTGCACCTATGGTGTTGCCCTGGCTGGGGTATGTCAGTGATCGCAGTAGAATGTACTAATTGACAAGTT
GGAGAATACGGTAGAACGTCCTTATCCAACACAGCCTTTATCCCTCTCCCTGACGAGGTTTTTGTCAGTG
TAATATTTCTTTTTGAACTATCCAGCTTAGTACCGTACGGGAAAGTGACTGGTGTGCTTATCTTTGAAAT
GTTACTTTGGGTTTCGGTTCTTTAGGTTAGTAAGAAAGCACTTGTCTTCTCATACAAAGGAAAACCTGAG
ACGTATCGCTTACGAAAGTAGCAATGAAAGAAAGGTGGTGGTTTTAATCGCTACCGCAAAAACGATGGGG
TCGTTTTAATTAACTTCTCCTACGCAAGCGTCTAAACGGACGTTGGGGTTTTGCTAGTTTCTTTAGAGAA
AACTAGCTAAGTCTTTAATGTTATCATTAGAGATGGCATAAATATAATACTTGTGTCTGCTGATAAGATC
ATTTTAATTTGGACGATTAGACTTGTTGAACTACAGGTTACTGAATCACTTGCGCTAATCAACATGGGAG
ATATGTACGATGAATCATTTGACAAGTCGGGCGGTCCTGCTGACTTGATGGACGATTCTTGGGTGGAATC
AGTTTCGTGGAAAGATCTGTTGAAGAAGTTACACAGCATAAAATTTGCACTACAGTCTGGTAGAGATGAG
ATCACTGGGTTACTAGCGGCACTGAATAGACAGTGTCCTTATTCACCATATGAGCAGTTTCCAGATAAGA
AGGTGTATTTCCTTTTAGACTCACGGGCTAACAGTGCTCTTGGTGTGATTCAGAACGCTTCAGCGTTCAA
GAGACGAGCTGATGAGAAGAATGCAGTGGCGGGTGTTACAAATATTCCTGCGAATCCAAACACAACGGTT
ACGACGAACCAAGGGAGTACTACTACTACCAAGGCGAACACTGGCTCGACTTTGGAAGAAGACTTGTACA
CTTATTACAAATTCGATGATGCCTCTACAGCTTTCCACAAATCTCTAACTTCGTTAGAGAACATGGAGTT
GAAGAGTTATTACCGAAGGAACTTTGAGAAAGTATTCGGGATTAAGTTTGGTGGAGCAGCTGCTAGTTCA
TCTGCACCGCCTCCAGCGAGTGGAGGTCCGATACGTCCTAATCCCTAGGGATTTAAGGACGTGAACTCTG
TTGAGATCTCTGTGAAATTCAGAGGGTGGGTGATACCATATTCACTGATGCCATTAGCGACATCTAAATA
GGGCTAATTGTGACTAATTTGAGGGAATTTCCTTTACCATTGACGTCAGTGTCGTTGGTAGCATTTGAGT
TTCGGAGCATCTTGTTCTGGGGTTTCACACTATCTTTAGAGAAAGTGTTAAGTTAATTAAGTTATCTTAA
TTAAGAGCATAATTATACTGATTTGTCTCTCGTTGATAGAGTCTATCATTCTGTTACTAAAAATTTGACA
ACTCGGTTTGCTGACCTACTGGTTACTGTATCACTTACCCGAGTTAACGAGTCTAGAAACGTGTGAAAGA
AACAATTGAGGTTTTAGAGCTAGAAATAGCAAGTTAAAATAAGGCTAGTCCGTTATCAACTTGAAAAAGT
GGCACCGAGTCGGTGCAGTGCCGGGCATGTCCCGAAGACATTAAACTACGGTTCTTTAAGTAGATCCGTG
TCTGAAGTTTTAGGTTCAATTTAAACCTACGAGATTGACATTCTCGACTGATCTTGATTGATCGGTAAGT
CTTTTGTAATTTAATTTTCTTTTTGATTTTATTTTAAATTGTTATCTGTTTCTGTGTATAGACTGTTTGA
GATCGGCGTTTGGCCGACTCATTGTCTTACCATAGGGGAACGGACTTTGTTTGTGTTGTTATTTTATTTG
TATTTTATTAAAATTCTCAACGATCTGAAAAAGCCTCGCGGCTAAGAGATTGTTGGGGGGTGAGTAAGTA
CTTTTAAAGTGATGATGGTTACAAAGGCAAAAGGGGTAAAACCCCTCGCCTACGTAAGCGTTATTACGCC
CGTCTGTACTTATATCAGTACACTGACGAGTCCCTAAAGGACGAAACGGGAGAACGCTAGCCACCACCAC
CACCACCACGTGTGAATTACAGGTGACCAGCTCGAATTTCCCCGATCGTTCAAACATTTGGCAATAAAGT
TTCTTAAGATTGAATCCTGTTGCCGGTCTTGCGATGATTATCATATAATTTCTGTTGAATTACGTTAAGC
ATGTAATAATTAACATGTAATGCATGACGTTATTTATGAGATGGGTTTTTATGATTAGAGTCCCGCAATT
ATACATTTAATACGCGATAGAAAACAAAATATAGCGCGCAAACTAGGATAAATTATCGCGCGCGGTGTCA
TCTATGTTACTAGATCGGGAATTAAACTATCAGTGTTTGACAGGATATATTGGCGGGTAAACCTAAGAGA
AAAGAGCGTTTATTAGAATAATCGGATATTTAAAAGGGCGTGAAAAGGTTTATCCGTTCGTCCATTTGTA
TGTGCATGCCAACCACAGGGTTCCCCTCGGGATCAAAGTACTTTGATCCAACCCCTCCGCTGCTATAGTG
CAGTCGGCTTCTGACGTTCAGTGCAGCCGTCTTCTGAAAACGACATGTCGCACAAGTCCTAAGTTACGCG
ACAGGCTGCCGCCCTGCCCTTTTCCTGGCGTTTTCTTGTCGCGTGTTTTAGTCGCATAAAGTAGAATACT
TGCGACTAGAACCGGAGACATTACGCCATGAACAAGAGCGCCGCCGCTGGCCTGCTGGGCTATGCCCGCG
TCAGCACCGACGACCAGGACTTGACCAACCAACGGGCCGAACTGCACGCGGCCGGCTGCACCAAGCTGTT
TTCCGAGAAGATCACCGGCACCAGGCGCGACCGCCCGGAGCTGGCCAGGATGCTTGACCACCTACGCCCT
GGCGACGTTGTGACAGTGACCAGGCTAGACCGCCTGGCCCGCAGCACCCGCGACCTACTGGACATTGCCG
AGCGCATCCAGGAGGCCGGCGCGGGCCTGCGTAGCCTGGCAGAGCCGTGGGCCGACACCACCACGCCGGC
CGGCCGCATGGTGTTGACCGTGTTCGCCGGCATTGCCGAGTTCGAGCGTTCCCTAATCATCGACCGCACC
CGGAGCGGGCGCGAGGCCGCCAAGGCCCGAGGCGTGAAGTTTGGCCCCCGCCCTACCCTCACCCCGGCAC
AGATCGCGCACGCCCGCGAGCTGATCGACCAGGAAGGCCGCACCGTGAAAGAGGCGGCTGCACTGCTTGG
CGTGCATCGCTCGACCCTGTACCGCGCACTTGAGCGCAGCGAGGAAGTGACGCCCACCGAGGCCAGGCGG
CGCGGTGCCTTCCGTGAGGACGCATTGACCGAGGCCGACGCCCTGGCGGCCGCCGAGAATGAACGCCAAG
AGGAACAAGCATGAAACCGCACCAGGACGGCCAGGACGAACCGTTTTTCATTACCGAAGAGATCGAGGCG
GAGATGATCGCGGCCGGGTACGTGTTCGAGCCGCCCGCGCACGTCTCAACCGTGCGGCTGCATGAAATCC
TGGCCGGTTTGTCTGATGCCAAGCTGGCGGCCTGGCCGGCCAGCTTGGCCGCTGAAGAAACCGAGCGCCG
CCGTCTAAAAAGGTGATGTGTATTTGAGTAAAACAGCTTGCGTCATGCGGTCGCTGCGTATATGATGCGA
TGAGTAAATAAACAAATACGCAAGGGGAACGCATGAAGGTTATCGCTGTACTTAACCAGAAAGGCGGGTC
AGGCAAGACGACCATCGCAACCCATCTAGCCCGCGCCCTGCAACTCGCCGGGGCCGATGTTCTGTTAGTC
GATTCCGATCCCCAGGGCAGTGCCCGCGATTGGGCGGCCGTGCGGGAAGATCAACCGCTAACCGTTGTCG
GCATCGACCGCCCGACGATTGACCGCGACGTGAAGGCCATCGGCCGGCGCGACTTCGTAGTGATCGACGG
AGCGCCCCAGGCGGCGGACTTGGCTGTGTCCGCGATCAAGGCAGCCGACTTCGTGCTGATTCCGGTGCAG
CCAAGCCCTTACGACATATGGGCCACCGCCGACCTGGTGGAGCTGGTTAAGCAGCGCATTGAGGTCACGG
ATGGAAGGCTACAAGCGGCCTTTGTCGTGTCGCGGGCGATCAAAGGCACGCGCATCGGCGGTGAGGTTGC
CGAGGCGCTGGCCGGGTACGAGCTGCCCATTCTTGAGTCCCGTATCACGCAGCGCGTGAGCTACCCAGGC
ACTGCCGCCGCCGGCACAACCGTTCTTGAATCAGAACCCGAGGGCGACGCTGCCCGCGAGGTCCAGGCGC
TGGCCGCTGAAATTAAATCAAAACTCATTTGAGTTAATGAGGTAAAGAGAAAATGAGCAAAAGCACAAAC
ACGCTAAGTGCCGGCCGTCCGAGCGCACGCAGCAGCAAGGCTGCAACGTTGGCCAGCCTGGCAGACACGC
CAGCCATGAAGCGGGTCAACTTTCAGTTGCCGGCGGAGGATCACACCAAGCTGAAGATGTACGCGGTACG
CCAAGGCAAGACCATTACCGAGCTGCTATCTGAATACATCGCGCAGCTACCAGAGTAAATGAGCAAATGA
ATAAATGAGTAGATGAATTTTAGCGGCTAAAGGAGGCGGCATGGAAAATCAAGAACAACCAGGCACCGAC
GCCGTGGAATGCCCCATGTGTGGAGGAACGGGCGGTTGGCCAGGCGTAAGCGGCTGGGTTGCCTGCCGGC
CCTGCAATGGCACTGGAACCCCCAAGCCCGAGGAATCGGCGTGAGCGGTCGCAAACCATCCGGCCCGGTA
CAAATCGGCGCGGCGCTGGGTGATGACCTGGTGGAGAAGTTGAAGGCCGCGCAGGCCGCCCAGCGGCAAC
GCATCGAGGCAGAAGCACGCCCCGGTGAATCGTGGCAAGCGGCCGCTGATCGAATCCGCAAAGAATCCCG
GCAACCGCCGGCAGCCGGTGCGCCGTCGATTAGGAAGCCGCCCAAGGGCGACGAGCAACCAGATTTTTTC
GTTCCGATGCTCTATGACGTGGGCACCCGCGATAGTCGCAGCATCATGGACGTGGCCGTTTTCCGTCTGT
CGAAGCGTGACCGACGAGCTGGCGAGGTGATCCGCTACGAGCTTCCAGACGGGCACGTAGAGGTTTCCGC
AGGGCCGGCCGGCATGGCCAGTGTGTGGGATTACGACCTGGTACTGATGGCGGTTTCCCATCTAACCGAA
TCCATGAACCGATACCGGGAAGGGAAGGGAGACAAGCCCGGCCGCGTGTTCCGTCCACACGTTGCGGACG
TACTCAAGTTCTGCCGGCGAGCCGATGGCGGAAAGCAGAAAGACGACCTGGTAGAAACCTGCATTCGGTT
AAACACCACGCACGTTGCCATGCAGCGTACGAAGAAGGCCAAGAACGGCCGCCTGGTGACGGTATCCGAG
GGTGAAGCCTTGATTAGCCGCTACAAGATCGTAAAGAGCGAAACCGGGCGGCCGGAGTACATCGAGATCG
AGCTAGCTGATTGGATGTACCGCGAGATCACAGAAGGCAAGAACCCGGACGTGCTGACGGTTCACCCCGA
TTACTTTTTGATCGATCCCGGCATCGGCCGTTTTCTCTACCGCCTGGCACGCCGCGCCGCAGGCAAGGCA
GAAGCCAGATGGTTGTTCAAGACGATCTACGAACGCAGTGGCAGCGCCGGAGAGTTCAAGAAGTTCTGTT
TCACCGTGCGCAAGCTGATCGGGTCAAATGACCTGCCGGAGTACGATTTGAAGGAGGAGGCGGGGCAGGC
TGGCCCGATCCTAGTCATGCGCTACCGCAACCTGATCGAGGGCGAAGCATCCGCCGGTTCCTAATGTACG
GAGCAGATGCTAGGGCAAATTGCCCTAGCAGGGGAAAAAGGTCGAAAAGGTCTCTTTCCTGTGGATAGCA
CGTACATTGGGAACCCAAAGCCGTACATTGGGAACCGGAACCCGTACATTGGGAACCCAAAGCCGTACAT
TGGGAACCGGTCACACATGTAAGTGACTGATATAAAAGAGAAAAAAGGCGATTTTTCCGCCTAAAACTCT
TTAAAACTTATTAAAACTCTTAAAACCCGCCTGGCCTGTGCATAACTGTCTGGCCAGCGCACAGCCGAAG
AGCTGCAAAAAGCGCCTACCCTTCGGTCGCTGCGCTCCCTACGCCCCGCCGCTTCGCGTCGGCCTATCGC
GGCCGCTGGCCGCTCAAAAATGGCTGGCCTACGGCCAGGCAATCTACCAGGGCGCGGACAAGCCGCGCCG
TCGCCACTCGACCGCCGGCGCCCACATCAAGGCACCCTGCCTCGCGCGTTTCGGTGATGACGGTGAAAAC
CTCTGACACATGCAGCTCCCGGAGACGGTCACAGCTTGTCTGTAAGCGGATGCCGGGAGCAGACAAGCCC
GTCAGGGCGCGTCAGCGGGTGTTGGCGGGTGTCGGGGCGCAGCCATGACCCAGTCACGTAGCGATAGCGG
AGTGTATACTGGCTTAACTATGCGGCATCAGAGCAGATTGTACTGAGAGTGCACCATATGCGGTGTGAAA
TACCGCACAGATGCGTAAGGAGAAAATACCGCATCAGGCGCTCTTCCGCTTCCTCGCTCACTGACTCGCT
GCGCTCGGTCGTTCGGCTGCGGCGAGCGGTATCAGCTCACTCAAAGGCGGTAATACGGTTATCCACAGAA
TCAGGGGATAACGCAGGAAAGAACATGTGAGCAAAAGGCCAGCAAAAGGCCAGGAACCGTAAAAAGGCCG
CGTTGCTGGCGTTTTTCCATAGGCTCCGCCCCCCTGACGAGCATCACAAAAATCGACGCTCAAGTCAGAG
GTGGCGAAACCCGACAGGACTATAAAGATACCAGGCGTTTCCCCCTGGAAGCTCCCTCGTGCGCTCTCCT
GTTCCGACCCTGCCGCTTACCGGATACCTGTCCGCCTTTCTCCCTTCGGGAAGCGTGGCGCTTTCTCATA
GCTCACGCTGTAGGTATCTCAGTTCGGTGTAGGTCGTTCGCTCCAAGCTGGGCTGTGTGCACGAACCCCC
CGTTCAGCCCGACCGCTGCGCCTTATCCGGTAACTATCGTCTTGAGTCCAACCCGGTAAGACACGACTTA
TCGCCACTGGCAGCAGCCACTGGTAACAGGATTAGCAGAGCGAGGTATGTAGGCGGTGCTACAGAGTTCT
TGAAGTGGTGGCCTAACTACGGCTACACTAGAAGGACAGTATTTGGTATCTGCGCTCTGCTGAAGCCAGT
TACCTTCGGAAAAAGAGTTGGTAGCTCTTGATCCGGCAAACAAACCACCGCTGGTAGCGGTGGTTTTTTT
GTTTGCAAGCAGCAGATTACGCGCAGAAAAAAAGGATCTCAAGAAGATCCTTTGATCTTTTCTACGGGGT
CTGACGCTCAGTGGAACGAAAACTCACGTTAAGGGCTGATGAATCCCCTAATGATTTTTATCAAAATCAT
TAAGTTAAGGTAGATACACATCTTGTCATATGATCAAATGGTTTCGCCAAAAATCAATAATCAGACAACA
AAATGTGCGAACTCGATATTTTACACGACTCTCTTTACCAATTCTGCCCCGAATTACACTTAAAACGACT
CAACAGCTTAACGTTGGCTTGCCACGCCTTACTTGACTGTAAAACTCTCACTCTTACCGAACTTGGCCGT
AACCTGCCAACCAAAGCGAGAACAAAACATAACATCAAACGAATCGACCGATTGTTAGGTAATCGTCACC
TCCACAAAGAGCGACTCGCTGTATACCGTTGGCATGCTAGCTTTATCTGTTCGGGCAATACGATGCCCAT
TGTACTTGTTGACTGGTCTGATATCCGTGAGCAAAAACGGCTTATGGTATTGCGAGCTTCAGTCGCACTA
CACGGTCGTTCTGTTACTCTTTATGAGAAAGCGTTCCCGCTTTCAGAGCAATGTTCAAAGAAAGCTCATG
ACCAATTTCTAGCCGACCTTGCGAGCATTCTACCGAGTAACACCACACCGCTCATTGTCAGTGATGCTGG
CTTTAAAGTGCCATGGTATAAATCCGTTGAGAAGCTGGGTTGGTACTGGTTAAGTCGAGTAAGAGGAAAA
GTACAATATGCAGACCTAGGAGCGGAAAACTGGAAACCTATCAGCAACTTACATGATATGTCATCTAGTC
ACTCAAAGACTTTAGGCTATAAGAGGCTGACTAAAAGCAATCCAATCTCATGCCAAATTCTATTGTATAA
ATCTCGCTCTAAAGGCCGAAAAAATCAGCGCTCGACACGGACTCATTGTCACCACCCGTCACCTAAAATC
TACTCAGCGTCGGCAAAGGAGCCATGGATTCTAGCAACTAACTTACCTGTTGAAATTCGAACACCCAAAC
AACTTGTTAATATCTATTCGAAGCGAATGCAGATTGAAGAAACCTTCCGAGACTTGAAAAGTCCTGCCTA
CGGACTAGGCCTACGCCATAGCCGAACGAGCAGCTCAGAGCGTTTTGATATCATGCTGCTAATCGCCCTG
ATGCTTCAACTAACATGTTGGCTTGCGGGCGTTCATGCTCAGAAACAAGGTTGGGACAAGCACTTCCAGG
CTAACACAGTCAGAAATCGAAACGTACTCTCAACAGTTCGCTTAGGCATGGAAGTTTTGCGGCATTCTGG
CTACACAATAACAAGGGAAGACTCACTCGTGGCTGCAACCCTGCTTACTCAAAATCTATTCACACATGGT
TACGTTTTGGGGAAATTATGAGGGGATCTCTCAGCGTTAAGGGATTTTGGTCATGCATTCTAGGTACTAA
AACAATTCATCCAGTAAAATATAATATTTTATTTTCTCCCAATCAGGCTTGATCCCCAGTAAGTCAAAAA
ATAGCTCGACATACTGTTCTTCCCCGATATCCTCCCTGATCGACCGGACGCAGAAGGCAATGTCATACCA
CTTGTCCGCCCTGCCGCTTCTCCCAAGATCAATAAAGCCACTTACTTTGCCATCTTTCACAAAGATGTTG
CTGTCTCCCAGGTCGCCGTGGGAAAAGACAAGTTCCTCTTCGGGCTTTTCCGTCTTTAAAAAATCATACA
GCTCGCGCGGATCTTTAAATGGAGTGTCTTCTTCCCAGTTTTCGCAATCCACATCGGCCAGATCGTTATT
CAGTAAGTAATCCAATTCGGCTAAGCGGCTGTCTAAGCTATTCGTATAGGGACAATCCGATATGTCGATG
GAGTGAAAGAGCCTGATGCACTCCGCATACAGCTCGATAATCTTTTCAGGGCTTTGTTCATCTTCATACT
CTTCCGAGCAAAGGACGCCATCGGCCTCACTCATGAGCAGATTGCTCCAGCCATCATGCCGTTCAAAGTG
CAGGACCTTTGGAACAGGCAGCTTTCCTTCCAGCCATAGCATCATGTCCTTTTCCCGTTCCACATCATAG
GTGGTCCCTTTATACCGGCTGTCCGTCATTTTTAAATATAGGTTTTCATTTTCTCCCACCAGCTTATATA
CCTTAGCAGGAGACATTCCTTCCGTATCTTTTACGCAGCGGTATTTTTCGATCAGTTTTTTCAATTCCGG
TGATATTCTCATTTTAGCCATTTATTATTTCCTTCCTCTTTTCTACAGTATTTAAAGATACCCCAAGAAG
CTAATTATAACAAGACGAACTCCAATTCACTGTTCCTTGCATTCTAAAACCTTAAATACCAGAAAACAGC
TTTTTCAAAGTTGTTTTCAAAGTTGGCGTATAACATAGTATCGACGGAGCCGATTTTGAAACCGCGGTGA
TCACAGGCAGCAACGCTCTGTCATCGTTACAATCAACATGCTACCCTCCGCGAGATCATCCGTGTTTCAA
ACCCGGCAGCTTAGTTGCCGTTCTTCCGAATAGCATCGGTAACATGAGCAAAGTCTGCCGCCTTACAACG
GCTCTCCCGCTGACGCCGTCCCGGACTGATGGGCTGCCTGTATCGAGTGGTGATTTTGTGCCGAGCTGCC
GGTCGGGGAGCTGTTGGCTGGCTGGTGGCAGGATATATTGTGGTGTAAACAAATTGACGCTTAGACAACT
TAATAACACATTGCGGACGTTTTTAATGTACTGAATTAACGCCGAATTAATTCCTAGGCCACCATGTTGG
GCCCGGCGCGCCAAGCTTGCATGCCTGCAGGTCAACATGGTGGAGCACGACACTCTCGTCTACTCCAAGA
ATATCAAAGATACAGTCTCAGAAGACCAGAGGGCTATTGAGACTTTTCAACAAAGGGTAATATCGGGAAA
CCTCCTCGGATTCCATTGCCCAGCTATCTGTCACTTCATCGAAAGGACAGTAGAAAAGGAAGATGGCTTC
TACAAATGCCATCATTGCGATAAAGGAAAGGCTATCGTTCAAGATGCCTCTACCGACAGTGGTCCCAAAG
ATGGACCCCCACCCACGAGGAACATCGTGGAAAAAGAAGACGTTCCAACCACGTCTTCAAAGCAAGTGGA
TTGATGTGATGGTCAACATGGTGGAGCACGACACTCTCGTCTACTCCAAGAATATCAAAGATACAGTCTC
AGAAGACCAGAGGGCTAT
